>Addgene plasmid #120010 | pMaCTag-31 | depositor full sequence | sequence record 228036 | pMaCTag-31 sequence 2966 bps
GAACGCGGCCGCCAGCTGAAGCTTCGTACGTCAGGTGGAGGAGGTAGTGGCGGAGGCGGATCCGGTAAGC
CTATCCCTAACCCTCTCCTCGGTCTCGATTCTACGTGAACTAGTAACTTGTTTATTGCAGCTTATAATGG
TTACAAATAAAGCAATAGCATCACAAATTTCACAAATAAAGCATTTTTTTCACTGCATTCTAGTTGTGGT
TTGTCCAAACTCATCAATGTATCTTAGTCGATATAACTTCGTATAGCATACATTATACGAAGTTATGTCG
AGGAGGGCCTATTTCCCATGATTCCTTCATATTTGCATATACGATACAAGGCTGTTAGAGAGATAATTGG
AATTAATTTGACTGTAAACACAAAGATATTAGTACAAAATACGTGACGTAGAAAGTAATAATTTCTTGGG
TAGTTTGCAGTTTTAAAATTATGTTTTAAAATGGACTATCATATGCTTACCGTAACTTGAAAGTATTTCG
ATTTCTTGGCTTTATATATCTTGTGGAAAGGACGAAACACCGATAACTTCGTATAGCATACATTATACGA
AGTTATGGTACCGATGCAGCTAGCCCGCGGATCTGCCGGTCTCCCTATAGTGAGTCGTATTAATTTCGAT
AAGCCAGGTTAACCTGCATTAATGAATCGGCCAACGCGCGGGGAGAGGCGGTTTGCGTATTGGGCGCTCT
TCCGCTTCCTCGCTCACTGACTCGCTGCGCTCGGTCGTTCGGCTGCGGCGAGCGGTATCAGCTCACTCAA
AGGCGGTAATACGGTTATCCACAGAATCAGGGGATAACGCAGGAAAGAACATGTGAGCAAAAGGCCAGCA
AAAGGCCAGGAACCGTAAAAAGGCCGCGTTGCTGGCGTTTTTCCATAGGCTCCGCCCCCCTGACGAGCAT
CACAAAAATCGACGCTCAAGTCAGAGGTGGCGAAACCCGACAGGACTATAAAGATACCAGGCGTTTCCCC
CTGGAAGCTCCCTCGTGCGCTCTCCTGTTCCGACCCTGCCGCTTACCGGATACCTGTCCGCCTTTCTCCC
TTCGGGAAGCGTGGCGCTTTCTCAATGCTCACGCTGTAGGTATCTCAGTTCGGTGTAGGTCGTTCGCTCC
AAGCTGGGCTGTGTGCACGAACCCCCCGTTCAGCCCGACCGCTGCGCCTTATCCGGTAACTATCGTCTTG
AGTCCAACCCGGTAAGACACGACTTATCGCCACTGGCAGCAGCCACTGGTAACAGGATTAGCAGAGCGAG
GTATGTAGGCGGTGCTACAGAGTTCTTGAAGTGGTGGCCTAACTACGGCTACACTAGAAGGACAGTATTT
GGTATCTGCGCTCTGCTGAAGCCAGTTACCTTCGGAAAAAGAGTTGGTAGCTCTTGATCCGGCAAACAAA
CCACCGCTGGTAGCGGTGGTTTTTTTGTTTGCAAGCAGCAGATTACGCGCAGAAAAAAAGGATCTCAAGA
AGATCCTTTGATCTTTTCTACGGGGTCTGACGCTCAGTGGAACGAAAACTCACGTTAAGGGATTTTGGTC
ATGAGATTATCAAAAAGGATCTTCACCTAGATCCTTTTAAATTAAAAATGAAGTTTTAAATCAATCTAAA
GTATATATGAGTAAACTTGGTCTGACAGTTACCAATGCTTAATCAGTGAGGCACCTATCTCAGCGATCTG
TCTATTTCGTTCATCCATAGTTGCCTGACTCCCCGTCGTGTAGATAACTACGATACGGGAGGGCTTACCA
TCTGGCCCCAGTGCTGCAATGATACCGCGAGACCCACGCTCACCGGCTCCAGATTTATCAGCAATAAACC
AGCCAGCCGGAAGGGCCGAGCGCAGAAGTGGTCCTGCAACTTTATCCGCCTCCATCCAGTCTATTAATTG
TTGCCGGGAAGCTAGAGTAAGTAGTTCGCCAGTTAATAGTTTGCGCAACGTTGTTGCCATTGCTACAGGC
ATCGTGGTGTCACGCTCGTCGTTTGGTATGGCTTCATTCAGCTCCGGTTCCCAACGATCAAGGCGAGTTA
CATGATCCCCCATGTTGTGCAAAAAAGCGGTTAGCTCCTTCGGTCCTCCGATCGTTGTCAGAAGTAAGTT
GGCCGCAGTGTTATCACTCATGGTTATGGCAGCACTGCATAATTCTCTTACTGTCATGCCATCCGTAAGA
TGCTTTTCTGTGACTGGTGAGTACTCAACCAAGTCATTCTGAGAATAGTGTATGCGGCGACCGAGTTGCT
CTTGCCCGGCGTCAATACGGGATAATACCGCGCCACATAGCAGAACTTTAAAAGTGCTCATCATTGGAAA
ACGTTCTTCGGGGCGAAAACTCTCAAGGATCTTACCGCTGTTGAGATCCAGTTCGATGTAACCCACTCGT
GCACCCAACTGATCTTCAGCATCTTTTACTTTCACCAGCGTTTCTGGGTGAGCAAAAACAGGAAGGCAAA
ATGCCGCAAAAAAGGGAATAAGGGCGACACGGAAATGTTGAATACTCATACTCTTCCTTTTTCAATATTA
TTGAAGCATTTATCAGGGTTATTGTCTCATGAGCGGATACATATTTGAATGTATTTAGAAAAATAAACAA
ATAGGGGTTCCGCGCACATTTCCCCGAAAAGTGCCACCTGACGTCTAAGAAACCATTATTATCATGACAT
TAACCTATAAAAATAGGCGTATCACGAGGCCCTTTCGTCTCGCGCGTTTCGGTGATGACGGTGAAAACCT
CTGACACATGCAGCTCCCGGAGACGGTCACAGCTTGTCTGTAAGCGGATGCCGGGAGCAGACAAGCCCGT
CAGGGCGCGTCAGCGGGTGTTGGCGGGTGTCGGGGCTGGCTTAACTATGCGGCATCAGAGCAGATTGTAC
TGAGAGTGCACCATATGGACATATTGTCGTTAGAACGCGGCTACAATTAATACATAACCTTATGTATCAT
ACACATACGATTTAGGTGACACTATA
Features (pLannotate 1.2.2; 13 found; start..end, strand, type, name):
     64..105     +  CDS            V5 tag: epitope tag from simian virus 5
    115..236     +  polyA_signal   SV40 poly(A) signal: SV40 polyadenylation signal
    243..276     +  protein_bind   loxP: Cre-mediated recombination occurs in the 8-bp core sequence (GCATACAT). Cre recombinase
    283..523     +  promoter       U6 promoter: RNA polymerase III promoter for human U6 snRNA
    533..566     +  protein_bind   loxP: Cre-mediated recombination occurs in the 8-bp core sequence (GCATACAT). Cre recombinase
    604..622     -  promoter       T7 promoter: promoter for bacteriophage T7 RNA polymerase
    644..697     -  CDS            lacI (fragment): lac repressor; lacI; The lac repressor binds to the lac operator to inhibit transcription in E. coli. This inhibition can be relieved by adding lactose or isopropyl-β-D-thiogalactopyranoside (IPTG).
    880..1468    -  rep_origin     ori: high-copy-number ColE1/pMB1/pBR322/pUC origin of replication
   1639..2499    -  CDS            AmpR: β-lactamase; bla; confers resistance to ampicillin, carbenicillin, and related antibiotics
   2500..2604    -  promoter       AmpR promoter: bla
   2699..2734    +  CDS            rop (fragment): Rop protein, which maintains plasmids at low copy number; rop
   2836..2887    +  misc_feature   bom (fragment): basis of mobility region from pBR322
   2950..2       +  promoter       SP6 promoter (across the origin): promoter for bacteriophage SP6 RNA polymerase
