>Addgene plasmid #120010 | pMaCTag-31 | addgene full sequence | sequence record 232607 | Addgene NGS Result
ATTTAGGTGACACTATAGAACGCGGCCGCCAGCTGAAGCTTCGTACGTCAGGTGGAGGAGGTAGTGGCGG
AGGCGGATCCGGTAAGCCTATCCCTAACCCTCTCCTCGGTCTCGATTCTACGTGAACTAGTAACTTGTTT
ATTGCAGCTTATAATGGTTACAAATAAAGCAATAGCATCACAAATTTCACAAATAAAGCATTTTTTTCAC
TGCATTCTAGTTGTGGTTTGTCCAAACTCATCAATGTATCTTAGTCGATATAACTTCGTATAGCATACAT
TATACGAAGTTATGTCGAGGAGGGCCTATTTCCCATGATTCCTTCATATTTGCATATACGATACAAGGCT
GTTAGAGAGATAATTGGAATTAATTTGACTGTAAACACAAAGATATTAGTACAAAATACGTGACGTAGAA
AGTAATAATTTCTTGGGTAGTTTGCAGTTTTAAAATTATGTTTTAAAATGGACTATCATATGCTTACCGT
AACTTGAAAGTATTTCGATTTCTTGGCTTTATATATCTTGTGGAAAGGACGAAACACCGATAACTTCGTA
TAGCATACATTATACGAAGTTATGGTACCGATGCAGCTAGCCCGCGGATCTGCCGGTCTCCCTATAGTGA
GTCGTATTAATTTCGATAAGCCAGGTTAACCTGCATTAATGAATCGGCCAACGCGCGGGGAGAGGCGGTT
TGCGTATTGGGCGCTCTTCCGCTTCCTCGCTCACTGACTCGCTGCGCTCGGTCGTTCGGCTGCGGCGAGC
GGTATCAGCTCACTCAAAGGCGGTAATACGGTTATCCACAGAATCAGGGGATAACGCAGGAAAGAACATG
TGAGCAAAAGGCCAGCAAAAGGCCAGGAACCGTAAAAAGGCCGCGTTGCTGGCGTTTTTCCATAGGCTCC
GCCCCCCTGACGAGCATCACAAAAATCGACGCTCAAGTCAGAGGTGGCGAAACCCGACAGGACTATAAAG
ATACCAGGCGTTTCCCCCTGGAAGCTCCCTCGTGCGCTCTCCTGTTCCGACCCTGCCGCTTACCGGATAC
CTGTCCGCCTTTCTCCCTTCGGGAAGCGTGGCGCTTTCTCATAGCTCACGCTGTAGGTATCTCAGTTCGG
TGTAGGTCGTTCGCTCCAAGCTGGGCTGTGTGCACGAACCCCCCGTTCAGCCCGACCGCTGCGCCTTATC
CGGTAACTATCGTCTTGAGTCCAACCCGGTAAGACACGACTTATCGCCACTGGCAGCAGCCACTGGTAAC
AGGATTAGCAGAGCGAGGTATGTAGGCGGTGCTACAGAGTTCTTGAAGTGGTGGCCTAACTACGGCTACA
CTAGAAGAACAGTATTTGGTATCTGCGCTCTGCTGAAGCCAGTTACCTTCGGAAAAAGAGTTGGTAGCTC
TTGATCCGGCAAACAAACCACCGCTGGTAGCGGTGGTTTTTTTGTTTGCAAGCAGCAGATTACGCGCAGA
AAAAAAGGATCTCAAGAAGATCCTTTGATCTTTTCTACGGGGTCTGACGCTCAGTGGAACGAAAACTCAC
GTTAAGGGATTTTGGTCATGAGATTATCAAAAAGGATCTTCACCTAGATCCTTTTAAATTAAAAATGAAG
TTTTAAATCAATCTAAAGTATATATGAGTAAACTTGGTCTGACAGTTACCAATGCTTAATCAGTGAGGCA
CCTATCTCAGCGATCTGTCTATTTCGTTCATCCATAGTTGCCTGACTCCCCGTCGTGTAGATAACTACGA
TACGGGAGGGCTTACCATCTGGCCCCAGTGCTGCAATGATACCGCGAGACCCACGCTCACCGGCTCCAGA
TTTATCAGCAATAAACCAGCCAGCCGGAAGGGCCGAGCGCAGAAGTGGTCCTGCAACTTTATCCGCCTCC
ATCCAGTCTATTAATTGTTGCCGGGAAGCTAGAGTAAGTAGTTCGCCAGTTAATAGTTTGCGCAACGTTG
TTGCCATTGCTACAGGCATCGTGGTGTCACGCTCGTCGTTTGGTATGGCTTCATTCAGCTCCGGTTCCCA
ACGATCAAGGCGAGTTACATGATCCCCCATGTTGTGCAAAAAAGCGGTTAGCTCCTTCGGTCCTCCGATC
GTTGTCAGAAGTAAGTTGGCCGCAGTGTTATCACTCATGGTTATGGCAGCACTGCATAATTCTCTTACTG
TCATGCCATCCGTAAGATGCTTTTCTGTGACTGGTGAGTACTCAACCAAGTCATTCTGAGAATAGTGTAT
GCGGCGACCGAGTTGCTCTTGCCCGGCGTCAATACGGGATAATACCGCGCCACATAGCAGAACTTTAAAA
GTGCTCATCATTGGAAAACGTTCTTCGGGGCGAAAACTCTCAAGGATCTTACCGCTGTTGAGATCCAGTT
CGATGTAACCCACTCGTGCACCCAACTGATCTTCAGCATCTTTTACTTTCACCAGCGTTTCTGGGTGAGC
AAAAACAGGAAGGCAAAATGCCGCAAAAAAGGGAATAAGGGCGACACGGAAATGTTGAATACTCATACTC
TTCCTTTTTCAATATTATTGAAGCATTTATCAGGGTTATTGTCTCATGAGCGGATACATATTTGAATGTA
TTTAGAAAAATAAACAAATAGGGGTTCCGCGCACATTTCCCCGAAAAGTGCCACCTGACGTCTAAGAAAC
CATTATTATCATGACATTAACCTATAAAAATAGGCGTATCACGAGGCCCTTTCGTCTCGCGCGTTTCGGT
GATGACGGTGAAAACCTCTGACACATGCAGCTCCCGGAGACGGTCACAGCTTGTCTGTAAGCGGATGCCG
GGAGCAGACAAGCCCGTCAGGGCGCGTCAGCGGGTGTTGGCGGGTGTCGGGGCTGGCTTAACTATGCGGC
ATCAGAGCAGATTGTACTGAGAGTGCACCATATGGACATATTGTCGTTAGAACGCGGCTACAATTAATAC
ATAACCTTATGTATCATACACATACG
Features (pLannotate 1.2.2; 13 found; start..end, strand, type, name):
      1..19      +  promoter       SP6 promoter: promoter for bacteriophage SP6 RNA polymerase
     81..122     +  CDS            V5 tag: epitope tag from simian virus 5
    132..253     +  polyA_signal   SV40 poly(A) signal: SV40 polyadenylation signal
    260..293     +  protein_bind   loxP: Cre-mediated recombination occurs in the 8-bp core sequence (GCATACAT). Cre recombinase
    300..540     +  promoter       U6 promoter: RNA polymerase III promoter for human U6 snRNA
    550..583     +  protein_bind   loxP: Cre-mediated recombination occurs in the 8-bp core sequence (GCATACAT). Cre recombinase
    621..639     -  promoter       T7 promoter: promoter for bacteriophage T7 RNA polymerase
    661..714     -  CDS            lacI (fragment): lac repressor; lacI; The lac repressor binds to the lac operator to inhibit transcription in E. coli. This inhibition can be relieved by adding lactose or isopropyl-β-D-thiogalactopyranoside (IPTG).
    897..1485    -  rep_origin     ori: high-copy-number ColE1/pMB1/pBR322/pUC origin of replication
   1656..2516    -  CDS            AmpR: β-lactamase; bla; confers resistance to ampicillin, carbenicillin, and related antibiotics
   2517..2621    -  promoter       AmpR promoter: bla
   2716..2751    +  CDS            rop (fragment): Rop protein, which maintains plasmids at low copy number; rop
   2853..2904    +  misc_feature   bom (fragment): basis of mobility region from pBR322
