[The description below was written by a language model from this plasmid's Addgene catalogue record and pLannotate feature annotations shown in this document.]
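Description:
pMaCTag-31 is a small (about 3 kb) PCR template plasmid built on the pFA6a backbone. It supplies the cassette for C-terminal tagging of endogenous mammalian genes with the V5 epitope by CRISPR-Cas12a-assisted PCR tagging. It is not an expression vector in its own right. It is maintained in E. coli as a high-copy plasmid through a ColE1/pUC-type origin and selected with ampicillin via the β-lactamase gene and its native promoter. Short lacI, rop and bom fragments are annotated as backbone remnants and have no evident function in the design. SP6 and T7 promoters flank the cassette region, and the SP6 site is listed as a sequencing primer site.

The cassette sits between retained BamHI and SpeI sites. It consists of a promoterless V5 tag coding sequence followed by an SV40 polyadenylation signal, then a human U6 RNA polymerase III promoter flanked by two loxP sites. The record lists no promoter for the tag, which fits the design: after in-frame insertion at the 3′ end of a target gene, V5 is expressed from that gene's own promoter and the SV40 signal terminates the transcript. In the PCR tagging approach, gene-specific M1 and M2 oligos amplify the cassette. The U6 promoter is presumably positioned to drive a Cas12a crRNA supplied by the tagging oligo, although the record does not spell this out. The loxP sites would allow Cre-mediated excision of the U6 element. This version carries no mammalian selection marker, as the stated purpose notes. The two full-sequence records, one from the depositor and one from repository sequencing, are the same length and show the same features, differing only in their start coordinate.
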