Addgene plasmid #120010: pMaCTag-31
Purpose: Template for C-terminal PCR tagging of mammalian genes (without selection) with V5
Depositing lab: Michael Knop. Depositing organization: Universitaet Heidelberg. Publication: CRISPR-Cas12a-assisted PCR tagging of mammalian genes. Fueller J, Herbst K, Meurer M, Gubicza K, Kurtulmus B, Knopf JD, Kirrmaier D, Buchmuller BC, Pereira G, Lemberg MK, Knop M. J Cell Biol. 2020 Jun 1;219(6). pii: 151766. doi: 10.1083/jcb.201910210. PubMed 32406907.
Backbone
  Vector backbone: pFA6a
  Backbone size w/o insert (bp): 2412
  Vector type: PCR Template
Growth in bacteria
  Bacterial resistance: Ampicillin, 100 μg/mL
  Growth temperature: 37°C
  Growth strain: DH5alpha
  Copy number: High Copy
Gene/Insert
  Gene/Insert name: V5
  Species: H. sapiens (human)
  Promoter: None
  Tag / fusion protein: V5 (C terminal on backbone)
  Cloning method: Restriction Enzyme; 5′ cloning site BamHI (not destroyed); 3′ cloning site SpeI (not destroyed)
  Sequencing primers: 5′ SP6; 3′ AAACCACAACTAGAATGCAGTG
Terms and licenses: Academic/Nonprofit Terms; Industry Terms: Not Available to Industry
Depositor comments: Template plasmid for C-terminal PCR tagging of mammalian genes. For M1 and M2 tagging oligo design please visit www.pcr-tagging.com Please visit https://www.biorxiv.org/content/early/2018/11/20/473876 for BioRxiv preprint
How to cite: pMaCTag-31 was a gift from Michael Knop (Addgene plasmid # 120010 ; http://n2t.net/addgene:120010 ; RRID:Addgene_120010)
